>Addgene plasmid #1497 | pPD95_81 | depositor full sequence | sequence record 108 | Author sequence
AAGCTTGCATGCCTGCAGGTCGACTAGAGGATCCCCGGGATTGGCCAAAGGACCCAAAGGTATGTTTCGA
ATGATACTAACATAACATAGAACATTTTCAGGAGGACCCTTGGAGGGTACCGGTAGAAAAAATGAGTAAA
GGAGAAGAACTTTTCACTGGAGTTGTCCCAATTCTTGTTGAATTAGATGGTGATGTTAATGGGCACAAAT
TTTCTGTCAGTGGAGAGGGTGAAGGTGATGCAACATACGGAAAACTTACCCTTAAATTTATTTGCACTAC
TGGAAAACTACCTGTTCCATGGGTAAGTTTAAACATATATATACTAACTAACCCTGATTATTTAAATTTT
CAGCCAACACTTGTCACTACTTTCTGTTATGGTGTTCAATGCTTCTCGAGATACCCAGATCATATGAAAC
GGCATGACTTTTTCAAGAGTGCCATGCCCGAAGGTTATGTACAGGAAAGAACTATATTTTTCAAAGATGA
CGGGAACTACAAGACACGTAAGTTTAAACAGTTCGGTACTAACTAACCATACATATTTAAATTTTCAGGT
GCTGAAGTCAAGTTTGAAGGTGATACCCTTGTTAATAGAATCGAGTTAAAAGGTATTGATTTTAAAGAAG
ATGGAAACATTCTTGGACACAAATTGGAATACAACTATAACTCACACAATGTATACATCATGGCAGACAA
ACAAAAGAATGGAATCAAAGTTGTAAGTTTAAACATGATTTTACTAACTAACTAATCTGATTTAAATTTT
CAGAACTTCAAAATTAGACACAACATTGAAGATGGAAGCGTTCAACTAGCAGACCATTATCAACAAAATA
CTCCAATTGGCGATGGCCCTGTCCTTTTACCAGACAACCATTACCTGTCCACACAATCTGCCCTTTCGAA
AGATCCCAACGAAAAGAGAGACCACATGGTCCTTCTTGAGTTTGTAACAGCTGCTGGGATTACACATGGC
ATGGATGAACTATACAAATAGCATTCGTAGAATTCCAACTGAGCGCCGGTCGCTACCATTACCAACTTGT
CTGGTGTCAAAAATAATAGGGGCCGCTGTCATCAGAGTAAGTTTAAACTGAGTTCTACTAACTAACGAGT
AATATTTAAATTTTCAGCATCTCGCGCCCGTGCCTCTGACTTCTAAGTCCAATTACTCTTCAACATCCCT
ACATGCTCTTTCTCCCTGTGCTCCCACCCCCTATTTTTGTTATTATCAAAAAACTTCTCTTAATTTCTTT
GTTTTTTAGCTTCTTTTAAGTCACCTCTAACAATGAAATTGTGTAGATTCAAAAATAGAATTAATTCGTA
ATAAAAAGTCGAAAAAAATTGTGCTCCCTCCCCCCATTAATAATAATTCTATCCCAAAATCTACACAATG
TTCTGTGTACACTTCTTATGTTTTTTACTTCTGATAAATTTTTTTGAAACATCATAGAAAAAACCGCACA
CAAAATACCTTATCATATGTTACGTTTCAGTTTATGACCGCAATTTTTATTTCTTCGCACGTCTGGGCCT
CTCATGACGTCAAATCATGCTCATCGTGAAAAAGTTTTGGAGTATTTTTGGAATTTTTCAATCAAGTGAA
AGTTTATGAAATTAATTTTCCTGCTTTTGCTTTTTGGGGTTTCCCCTATTGTTTGTCAAGATTTCGAGGA
CGGCGTTTTTCTTGCTAAAATCACAAGTATTGATGAGCACGATGCAAGAAAGATCGGAAGAAGGTTTGGG
TTTGAGGCTCAGTGGAAGGTGAGTAGAAGTTGATAATTTGAAAGTGGAGTAGTGTCTATGGGGTTTTTGC
CTTAAATGACAGAATACATTCCCAATATACCAAACATAACTGTTTCCTACTAGTCGGCCGTACGGGCCCT
TTCGTCTCGCGCGTTTCGGTGATGACGGTGAAAACCTCTGACACATGCAGCTCCCGGAGACGGTCACAGC
TTGTCTGTAAGCGGATGCCGGGAGCAGACAAGCCCGTCAGGGCGCGTCAGCGGGTGTTGGCGGGTGTCGG
GGCTGGCTTAACTATGCGGCATCAGAGCAGATTGTACTGAGAGTGCACCATATGCGGTGTGAAATACCGC
ACAGATGCGTAAGGAGAAAATACCGCATCAGGCGGCCTTAAGGGCCTCGTGATACGCCTATTTTTATAGG
TTAATGTCATGATAATAATGGTTTCTTAGACGTCAGGTGGCACTTTTCGGGGAAATGTGCGCGGAACCCC
TATTTGTTTATTTTTCTAAATACATTCAAATATGTATCCGCTCATGAGACAATAACCCTGATAAATGCTT
CAATAATATTGAAAAAGGAAGAGTATGAGTATTCAACATTTCCGTGTCGCCCTTATTCCCTTTTTTGCGG
CATTTTGCCTTCCTGTTTTTGCTCACCCAGAAACGCTGGTGAAAGTAAAAGATGCTGAAGATCAGTTGGG
TGCACGAGTGGGTTACATCGAACTGGATCTCAACAGCGGTAAGATCCTTGAGAGTTTTCGCCCCGAAGAA
CGTTTTCCAATGATGAGCACTTTTAAAGTTCTGCTATGTGGCGCGGTATTATCCCGTATTGACGCCGGGC
AAGAGCAACTCGGTCGCCGCATACACTATTCTCAGAATGACTTGGTTGAGTACTCACCAGTCACAGAAAA
GCATCTTACGGATGGCATGACAGTAAGAGAATTATGCAGTGCTGCCATAACCATGAGTGATAACACTGCG
GCCAACTTACTTCTGACAACGATCGGAGGACCGAAGGAGCTAACCGCTTTTTTGCACAACATGGGGGATC
ATGTAACTCGCCTTGATCGTTGGGAACCGGAGCTGAATGAAGCCATACCAAACGACGAGCGTGACACCAC
GATGCCTGTAGCAATGGCAACAACGTTGCGCAAACTATTAACTGGCGAACTACTTACTCTAGCTTCCCGG
CAACAATTAATAGACTGGATGGAGGCGGATAAAGTTGCAGGACCACTTCTGCGCTCGGCCCTTCCGGCTG
GCTGGTTTATTGCTGATAAATCTGGAGCCGGTGAGCGTGGGTCTCGCGGTATCATTGCAGCACTGGGGCC
AGATGGTAAGCCCTCCCGTATCGTAGTTATCTACACGACGGGGAGTCAGGCAACTATGGATGAACGAAAT
AGACAGATCGCTGAGATAGGTGCCTCACTGATTAAGCATTGGTAACTGTCAGACCAAGTTTACTCATATA
TACTTTAGATTGATTTAAAACTTCATTTTTAATTTAAAAGGATCTAGGTGAAGATCCTTTTTGATAATCT
CATGACCAAAATCCCTTAACGTGAGTTTTCGTTCCACTGAGCGTCAGACCCCGTAGAAAAGATCAAAGGA
TCTTCTTGAGATCCTTTTTTTCTGCGCGTAATCTGCTGCTTGCAAACAAAAAAACCACCGCTACCAGCGG
TGGTTTGTTTGCCGGATCAAGAGCTACCAACTCTTTTTCCGAAGGTAACTGGCTTCAGCAGAGCGCAGAT
ACCAAATACTGTCCTTCTAGTGTAGCCGTAGTTAGGCCACCACTTCAAGAACTCTGTAGCACCGCCTACA
TACCTCGCTCTGCTAATCCTGTTACCAGTGGCTGCTGCCAGTGGCGATAAGTCGTGTCTTACCGGGTTGG
ACTCAAGACGATAGTTACCGGATAAGGCGCAGCGGTCGGGCTGAACGGGGGGTTCGTGCACACAGCCCAG
CTTGGAGCGAACGACCTACACCGAACTGAGATACCTACAGCGTGAGCATTGAGAAAGCGCCACGCTTCCC
GAAGGGAGAAAGGCGGACAGGTATCCGGTAAGCGGCAGGGTCGGAACAGGAGAGCGCACGAGGGAGCTTC
CAGGGGGAAACGCCTGGTATCTTTATAGTCCTGTCGGGTTTCGCCACCTCTGACTTGAGCGTCGATTTTT
GTGATGCTCGTCAGGGGGGCGGAGCCTATGGAAAAACGCCAGCAACGCGGCCTTTTTACGGTTCCTGGCC
TTTTGCTGGCCTTTTGCTCACATGTTCTTTCCTGCGTTATCCCCTGATTCTGTGGATAACCGTATTACCG
CCTTTGAGTGAGCTGATACCGCTCGCCGCAGCCGAACGACCGAGCGCAGCGAGTCAGTGAGCGAGGAAGC
GGAAGAGCGCCCAATACGCAAACCGCCTCTCCCCGCGCGTTGGCCGATTCATTAATGCAGCTGGCACGAC
AGGTTTCCCGACTGGAAAGCGGGCAGTGAGCGCAACGCAATTAATGTGAGTTAGCTCACTCATTAGGCAC
CCCAGGCTTTACACTTTATGCTTCCGGCTCGTATGTTGTGTGGAATTGTGAGCGGATAACAATTTCACAC
AGGAAACAGCTATGACCATGATTACGCCAAGCTGTAAGTTTAAACATGATCTTACTAACTAACTATTCTC
ATTTAAATTTTCAGAGCTTAAAAATGGCTGAAATCACTCACAACGATGGATACGCTAACAACTTGGAAAT
GAAAT
Features (pLannotate 1.2.2; 12 found; start..end, strand, type, name):
      1..39      -  misc_feature   MCS (fragment): pUC18/19 multiple cloning site
    135..995     +  CDS            sg25: sg25 is a basic (constitutively fluorescent) green fluorescent protein published in 1997, derived from Aequorea victoria.
   1616..1768    +  CDS            aex-5 (fragment): AEX5_CAEEL - Also known as kpc-3 From Caenorhabditis elegans.
   1896..1931    +  CDS            rop (fragment): Rop protein, which maintains plasmids at low copy number; rop
   2033..2132    +  misc_feature   bom (fragment): basis of mobility region from pBR322
   2230..2334    +  promoter       AmpR promoter: bla
   2335..3195    +  CDS            AmpR: β-lactamase; bla; confers resistance to ampicillin, carbenicillin, and related antibiotics
   3366..3954    +  rep_origin     ori: high-copy-number ColE1/pMB1/pBR322/pUC origin of replication
   4137..4229    +  CDS            lacI (fragment): lac repressor; lacI; The lac repressor binds to the lac operator to inhibit transcription in E. coli. This inhibition can be relieved by adding lactose or isopropyl-β-D-thiogalactopyranoside (IPTG).
   4242..4263    +  protein_bind   CAP binding site: CAP binding activates transcription in the presence of cAMP. E. coli catabolite activator protein
   4278..4308    +  promoter       lac promoter: promoter for the E. coli lac operon
   4316..4332    +  protein_bind   lac operator: The lac repressor binds to the lac operator to inhibit transcription in E. coli. This inhibition can be relieved by adding lactose or isopropyl-β-D-thiogalactopyranoside (IPTG). lac repressor encoded by lacI
