[The description below was written by a language model from this plasmid's Addgene catalogue record and pLannotate feature annotations shown in this document.]
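Description:
pPD95_81 is an empty-backbone worm expression vector from the 1995 Fire Lab Vector Kit, designed for building GFP reporter fusions in Caenorhabditis elegans. The catalogue lists it at about 4.5 kb (the deposited sequence is 4,485 nt) and gives the parental backbone as unknown. The annotated features nonetheless point to a pUC-type bacterial scaffold: a high-copy ColE1/pMB1-family origin, an ampicillin resistance gene (β-lactamase) with its own promoter, remnants of the pBR322 bom and rop regions, and a lac promoter/operator with a CAP binding site lying next to a fragment of the pUC18/19 multiple cloning site. The plasmid is propagated in standard E. coli cloning strains under ampicillin selection.

No gene is inserted. The payload is a GFP coding cassette, listed in the record as GFP segments (gfpN, gfpS65C, gfpC) interspersed with several synthetic introns (IVSA, IVSR, IVSS, IVST, IVSL). The S65C substitution is a chromophore mutation that improves fluorescence properties relative to wild-type Aequorea victoria GFP, and artificial introns are commonly included to enhance transgene expression in worms. The annotation software labels this region as a single green fluorescent protein CDS of 861 nt, longer than an uninterrupted GFP reading frame, which fits the presence of introns. A "decoy" element and a component called rf8134 are also listed, but the record does not explain them. A short match to C. elegans aex-5 lies downstream of GFP and may reflect worm-derived flanking sequence; the record does not identify a 3' UTR. No worm promoter is annotated, so users would presumably clone a promoter or gene fragment by restriction enzyme cloning into the polylinker upstream of GFP to generate a reporter fusion.
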