Addgene plasmid #1497: pPD95_81
Purpose: (Empty Backbone)
Depositing lab: Andrew Fire. Depositing organization: Carnegie Institution for Science.
Backbone
  Vector backbone: Unknown
  Backbone size (bp): 4492
  Vector type: Worm Expression
Growth in bacteria
  Bacterial resistance: Ampicillin, 100 μg/mL
  Growth temperature: 37°C
  Growth strain: DH5alpha
  Copy number: Unknown
Gene/Insert
  Gene/Insert name: None
  Tag / fusion protein: rf8134, IVSA, gfpN, IVSR, gfpS65C, IVSS, IVST, gfpC, IVSL, decoy
  Cloning method: Restriction Enzyme
Terms and licenses: Academic/Nonprofit Terms; Industry Terms: Not Available to Industry
Depositor comments: See Fire Lab Vector Kit Documentation 1995. Fire Lab Miniprep Number pPD95.81, Ligation number NONE.
How to cite: pPD95_81 was a gift from Andrew Fire (Addgene plasmid # 1497 ; http://n2t.net/addgene:1497 ; RRID:Addgene_1497)
