>Addgene plasmid #1497 | pPD95_81 | addgene partial sequence | sequence record 16638 | 1497_m13reverse
GNNCNTCTNCTAACTATTCTCATTTAAATTTTCAGAGCTTAAAAATGGCTGAAATCACTCACAACGATGG
ATACGCTAACAACTTGGAAATGAAATAAGCTTGCATGCCTGCAGGTCGACTAGAGGATCCCCGGGATTGG
CCAAAGGACCCAAAGGTATGTTTCGAATGATACTAACATAACATAGAACATTTTCAGGAGGACCCTTGGA
GGGTACCGGTAGAAAAAATGAGTAAAGGAGAAGAACTTTTCACTGGAGTTGTCCCAATTCTTGTTGAATT
AGATGGTGATGTTAATGGGCACAAATTTTCTGTCAGTGGAGAGGGTGAAGGTGATGCAACATACGGAAAA
CTTACCCTTAAATTTATTTGCACTACTGGAAAACTACCTGTTCCATGGGTAAGTTTAAACATATATATAC
TAACTAACCCTGATTATTTAAATTTTCAGCCAACACTTGTCACTACTTTCTGTTATGGTGTTCAATGCTT
CTCGAGATACCCAGATCATATGAAACGGCATGACTTTTTCAAGAGTGCCATGCCCGAAGGTTATGTACAG
GAAAGAACTATATTTTTCAAAGATGACGGGAACTACAAGACACGTAAGTTTAAACAGTTCGGTACTAACT
AACCATACATATTTAAATTTTCAGGTGCTGAAGTCAAGTTTGAAGGTGATACCCTTGTTAATAGAATCGA
GTTAAAAGGTATTGATTTTAAAGAAGATGGAAACATTCTTGGACACAAATTGGAATACAACTATAACTCA
CACAATGTATACATCATGGCAGACAAACAAAAGAATGGAATCAAAGTTGTAAGTTTAAACATGATTTTAC
TAACTAACTAATCTGATTTAAATTTTCAGAACTTCAAAATTAGACACAACATTGGAAGATGGAAGCGTTC
ANCTAGCAGACCATTATCAACAAAATACTCCNATTGGCGATGGNCCCTGTCCTTTTACNAGACAACCATN
ACCTGTCCNCACAATCTGCCCCTTTCNAAAGATCCCCACGAAAAGAGAGACCCNTGGTCCTTCNNGANTT
TGTACCGCCTGCTGGGATTACCNTGGCANGGATGAACTNACAAANAGCATTCGTAAATTCCACTGAGCCC
NGGCNCTACNTTACCANTTGNCGGGGGCNAAAANAANAGGGGCNCTGTCCCCNAAAAGTTTAACCGNNTT
CCCCCACTACCGGGNAATTTNANTTNCGCNNCCCGCCNGGCCTGGANTNNANGCCATNTCNTTCAAACCC
CAAGGGCTTTTCCCGGGNCCCCCCCNNTTNTTTTTANAAANCNCNNATTTNTNGTTTTACCCTTNANCCC
CCCAAGAGNGGGAANCAAAAAATTTCCAAAAAANAAANTGCCCCCCNN
